>Addgene plasmid #48747 | pGL3 basic E2 | addgene full sequence | sequence record 444692 | Addgene NGS Result
CGCTTACAATTTGCCATTCGCCATTCAGGCTGCGCAACTGTTGGGAAGGGCGATCGGTGCGGGCCTCTTC
GCTATTACGCCAGCCCAAGCTACCATGATAAGTAAGTAATATTAAGGTACGGGAGGTACTTGGAGCGGCC
GCAATAAAATATCTTTATTTTCATTACATCTGTGTGTTGGTTTTTTGTGTGAATCGATAGTACTAACATA
CGCTCTCCATCAAAACAAAACGAAACAAAACAAACTAGCAAAATAGGCTGTCCCCAGTGCAAGTGCAGGT
GCCAGAACATTTCTCTATCGATAGGTACCGAGCTCTTACGCGTGCTAGCCCCGCGGATCCGAGCGTAGCT
CTCAGGTTCCGCCCCGCCAGTATGCAAATGAGGTGGCACTCCGACCAATGGCGCGCGCAGGGGCGGGCTC
AGCGCGCGCGGTCACGTTTTCCACTATGTGACAGCGGAGGGCGACGCGGCGGCAGCGGCGCTACTGGGAC
TAGCGGCTCCGGGCGGCTGCGGCGCAGGCCGAGCGCACCAAGTGACGGGCCGAGCAAGGGATCTAGAGCA
GGGCTCGAGATCTGCGATCTAAGTAAGCTTGGCATTCCGGTACTGTTGGTAAAGCCACCATGGAAGACGC
CAAAAACATAAAGAAAGGCCCGGCGCCATTCTATCCGCTGGAAGATGGAACCGCTGGAGAGCAACTGCAT
AAGGCTATGAAGAGATACGCCCTGGTTCCTGGAACAATTGCTTTTACAGATGCACATATCGAGGTGGACA
TCACTTACGCTGAGTACTTCGAAATGTCCGTTCGGTTGGCAGAAGCTATGAAACGATATGGGCTGAATAC
AAATCACAGAATCGTCGTATGCAGTGAAAACTCTCTTCAATTCTTTATGCCGGTGTTGGGCGCGTTATTT
ATCGGAGTTGCAGTTGCGCCCGCGAACGACATTTATAATGAACGTGAATTGCTCAACAGTATGGGCATTT
CGCAGCCTACCGTGGTGTTCGTTTCCAAAAAGGGGTTGCAAAAAATTTTGAACGTGCAAAAAAAGCTCCC
AATCATCCAAAAAATTATTATCATGGATTCTAAAACGGATTACCAGGGATTTCAGTCGATGTACACGTTC
GTCACATCTCATCTACCTCCCGGTTTTAATGAATACGATTTTGTGCCAGAGTCCTTCGATAGGGACAAGA
CAATTGCACTGATCATGAACTCCTCTGGATCTACTGGTCTGCCTAAAGGTGTCGCTCTGCCTCATAGAAC
TGCCTGCGTGAGATTCTCGCATGCCAGAGATCCTATTTTTGGCAATCAAATCATTCCGGATACTGCGATT
TTAAGTGTTGTTCCATTCCATCACGGTTTTGGAATGTTTACTACACTCGGATATTTGATATGTGGATTTC
GAGTCGTCTTAATGTATAGATTTGAAGAAGAGCTGTTTCTGAGGAGCCTTCAGGATTACAAGATTCAAAG
TGCGCTGCTGGTGCCAACCCTATTCTCCTTCTTCGCCAAAAGCACTCTGATTGACAAATACGATTTATCT
AATTTACACGAAATTGCTTCTGGTGGCGCTCCCCTCTCTAAGGAAGTCGGGGAAGCGGTTGCCAAGAGGT
TCCATCTGCCAGGTATCAGGCAAGGATATGGGCTCACTGAGACTACATCAGCTATTCTGATTACACCCGA
GGGGGATGATAAACCGGGCGCGGTCGGTAAAGTTGTTCCATTTTTTGAAGCGAAGGTTGTGGATCTGGAT
ACCGGGAAAACGCTGGGCGTTAATCAAAGAGGCGAACTGTGTGTGAGAGGTCCTATGATTATGTCCGGTT
ATGTAAACAATCCGGAAGCGACCAACGCCTTGATTGACAAGGATGGATGGCTACATTCTGGAGACATAGC
TTACTGGGACGAAGACGAACACTTCTTCATCGTTGACCGCCTGAAGTCTCTGATTAAGTACAAAGGCTAT
CAGGTGGCTCCCGCTGAATTGGAATCCATCTTGCTCCAACACCCCAACATCTTCGACGCAGGTGTCGCAG
GTCTTCCCGACGATGACGCCGGTGAACTTCCCGCCGCCGTTGTTGTTTTGGAGCACGGAAAGACGATGAC
GGAAAAAGAGATCGTGGATTACGTCGCCAGTCAAGTAACAACCGCGAAAAAGTTGCGCGGAGGAGTTGTG
TTTGTGGACGAAGTACCGAAAGGTCTTACCGGAAAACTCGACGCAAGAAAAATCAGAGAGATCCTCATAA
AGGCCAAGAAGGGCGGAAAGATCGCCGTGTAATTCTAGAGTCGGGGCGGCCGGCCGCTTCGAGCAGACAT
GATAAGATACATTGATGAGTTTGGACAAACCACAACTAGAATGCAGTGAAAAAAATGCTTTATTTGTGAA
ATTTGTGATGCTATTGCTTTATTTGTAACCATTATAAGCTGCAATAAACAAGTTAACAACAACAATTGCA
TTCATTTTATGTTTCAGGTTCAGGGGGAGGTGTGGGAGGTTTTTTAAAGCAAGTAAAACCTCTACAAATG
TGGTAAAATCGATAAGGATCCGTCGACCGATGCCCTTGAGAGCCTTCAACCCAGTCAGCTCCTTCCGGTG
GGCGCGGGGCATGACTATCGTCGCCGCACTTATGACTGTCTTCTTTATCATGCAACTCGTAGGACAGGTG
CCGGCAGCGCTCTTCCGCTTCCTCGCTCACTGACTCGCTGCGCTCGGTCGTTCGGCTGCGGCGAGCGGTA
TCAGCTCACTCAAAGGCGGTAATACGGTTATCCACAGAATCAGGGGATAACGCAGGAAAGAACATGTGAG
CAAAAGGCCAGCAAAAGGCCAGGAACCGTAAAAAGGCCGCGTTGCTGGCGTTTTTCCATAGGCTCCGCCC
CCCTGACGAGCATCACAAAAATCGACGCTCAAGTCAGAGGTGGCGAAACCCGACAGGACTATAAAGATAC
CAGGCGTTTCCCCCTGGAAGCTCCCTCGTGCGCTCTCCTGTTCCGACCCTGCCGCTTACCGGATACCTGT
CCGCCTTTCTCCCTTCGGGAAGCGTGGCGCTTTCTCATAGCTCACGCTGTAGGTATCTCAGTTCGGTGTA
GGTCGTTCGCTCCAAGCTGGGCTGTGTGCACGAACCCCCCGTTCAGCCCGACCGCTGCGCCTTATCCGGT
AACTATCGTCTTGAGTCCAACCCGGTAAGACACGACTTATCGCCACTGGCAGCAGCCACTGGTAACAGGA
TTAGCAGAGCGAGGTATGTAGGCGGTGCTACAGAGTTCTTGAAGTGGTGGCCTAACTACGGCTACACTAG
AAGAACAGTATTTGGTATCTGCGCTCTGCTGAAGCCAGTTACCTTCGGAAAAAGAGTTGGTAGCTCTTGA
TCCGGCAAACAAACCACCGCTGGTAGCGGTGGTTTTTTTGTTTGCAAGCAGCAGATTACGCGCAGAAAAA
AAGGATCTCAAGAAGATCCTTTGATCTTTTCTACGGGGTCTGACGCTCAGTGGAACGAAAACTCACGTTA
AGGGATTTTGGTCATGAGATTATCAAAAAGGATCTTCACCTAGATCCTTTTAAATTAAAAATGAAGTTTT
AAATCAATCTAAAGTATATATGAGTAAACTTGGTCTGACAGTTACCAATGCTTAATCAGTGAGGCACCTA
TCTCAGCGATCTGTCTATTTCGTTCATCCATAGTTGCCTGACTCCCCGTCGTGTAGATAACTACGATACG
GGAGGGCTTACCATCTGGCCCCAGTGCTGCAATGATACCGCGAGACCCACGCTCACCGGCTCCAGATTTA
TCAGCAATAAACCAGCCAGCCGGAAGGGCCGAGCGCAGAAGTGGTCCTGCAACTTTATCCGCCTCCATCC
AGTCTATTAATTGTTGCCGGGAAGCTAGAGTAAGTAGTTCGCCAGTTAATAGTTTGCGCAACGTTGTTGC
CATTGCTACAGGCATCGTGGTGTCACGCTCGTCGTTTGGTATGGCTTCATTCAGCTCCGGTTCCCAACGA
TCAAGGCGAGTTACATGATCCCCCATGTTGTGCAAAAAAGCGGTTAGCTCCTTCGGTCCTCCGATCGTTG
TCAGAAGTAAGTTGGCCGCAGTGTTATCACTCATGGTTATGGCAGCACTGCATAATTCTCTTACTGTCAT
GCCATCCGTAAGATGCTTTTCTGTGACTGGTGAGTACTCAACCAAGTCATTCTGAGAATAGTGTATGCGG
CGACCGAGTTGCTCTTGCCCGGCGTCAATACGGGATAATACCGCGCCACATAGCAGAACTTTAAAAGTGC
TCATCATTGGAAAACGTTCTTCGGGGCGAAAACTCTCAAGGATCTTACCGCTGTTGAGATCCAGTTCGAT
GTAACCCACTCGTGCACCCAACTGATCTTCAGCATCTTTTACTTTCACCAGCGTTTCTGGGTGAGCAAAA
ACAGGAAGGCAAAATGCCGCAAAAAAGGGAATAAGGGCGACACGGAAATGTTGAATACTCATACTCTTCC
TTTTTCAATATTATTGAAGCATTTATCAGGGTTATTGTCTCATGAGCGGATACATATTTGAATGTATTTA
GAAAAATAAACAAATAGGGGTTCCGCGCACATTTCCCCGAAAAGTGCCACCTG
[124 nt withheld, positions 4604-4727]
C
[91 nt withheld, positions 4729-4819]
A
[49 nt withheld, positions 4821-4869]
CCTTTGACGTTGGAGTCCACGTTCTTT
[37 nt withheld, positions 4897-4933]
ACCCTATCTCGGTCTATTCTTTTGATTTATAAGGGATTTTGCCGATTTCGGCCTATTGGTTAAAAAATGA
GCTGATTTAACAAAAATTTAACGCGAATTTTAACAAAATATTAA
Features (pLannotate 1.2.2; 11 found; start..end, strand, type, name):
     17..84      -  CDS            lacZα (fragment): LacZα fragment of β-galactosidase; lacZ fragment
    143..191     +  polyA_signal   poly(A) signal: synthetic polyadenylation signal
    205..296     +  misc_feature   pause site: RNA polymerase II transcriptional pause signal from the human α2 globin gene
    620..2272    +  CDS            luciferase: firefly luciferase; luc+; enhanced luc+ version of the luciferase gene
   2313..2434    -  polyA_signal   SV40 poly(A) signal: SV40 polyadenylation signal
   2457..2525    -  CDS            large T antigen (fragment): large T antigen from SV40 (simian virus 40)
   2541..2673    +  CDS            TcR (fragment): tetracycline efflux protein; tet; confers resistance to tetracycline
   2853..3441    -  rep_origin     ori: high-copy-number ColE1/pMB1/pBR322/pUC origin of replication
   3612..4472    -  CDS            AmpR: β-lactamase; bla; confers resistance to ampicillin, carbenicillin, and related antibiotics
   4473..4577    -  promoter       AmpR promoter: bla
   4604..5032    +  rep_origin     f1 ori (sequence partly withheld): f1 bacteriophage origin of replication; arrow indicates direction of (+) strand synthesis
