[The description below was written by a language model from this plasmid's Addgene catalogue record and pLannotate feature annotations shown in this document.]
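Description:
pGL3 basic E2 is a firefly luciferase reporter plasmid built on Promega's promoterless pGL3-Basic backbone, into which a short fragment of the mouse Period2 (mPer2) promoter/enhancer region has been cloned. The fragment spans bases -112 to +98 relative to the transcription start site and contains the E-box2 element. Because pGL3-Basic carries no eukaryotic promoter or enhancer of its own, luciferase output in transfected cells depends on the inserted mPer2 sequence. The feature table does not annotate the insert itself, but it leaves an unannotated gap between the upstream elements and the start of the luc+ coding sequence, which is consistent with where a promoter fragment would sit. The sequenced record is about 5.0 kb, in line with a roughly 210 bp insert in the 4.8 kb backbone.

Upstream of the insert lie a synthetic poly(A) signal and an RNA polymerase II transcriptional pause site, which suppress read-through transcription from the backbone and so lower background reporter signal. The enhanced luc+ gene is followed by the SV40 poly(A) signal for transcript processing. For propagation in E. coli, the plasmid has a high-copy ColE1/pUC-type origin and a β-lactamase gene with its own promoter conferring ampicillin resistance. An f1 origin allows single-stranded DNA production. The small lacZα, SV40 large T antigen and tetracycline-resistance matches are short fragments, most likely non-functional backbone remnants.

The construct is suited to reporter assays testing how the E-box2-containing region of mPer2 drives transcription, in the context of studying circadian regulation of Period2. The depositor notes that minor sequence differences from the mPer2 reference may exist but do not affect function.
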