Addgene plasmid #48747: pGL3 basic E2
Purpose: Expression of luciferase driven by mPer2 promoter fragment containing E-box2 (bases -112 to +98 with respect to transcription start site at +1)
Depositing lab: Joseph Takahashi. Depositing organization: Northwestern University. Publication: A noncanonical E-box enhancer drives mouse Period2 circadian oscillations in vivo. Yoo SH, Ko CH, Lowrey PL, Buhr ED, Song EJ, Chang S, Yoo OJ, Yamazaki S, Lee C, Takahashi JS. Proc Natl Acad Sci U S A. 2005 Feb 15;102(7):2608-13. Epub 2005 Feb 7. 10.1073/pnas.0409763102 PubMed 15699353.
Backbone
  Vector backbone: pGL3-Basic
  Backbone manufacturer: Promega
  Backbone size w/o insert (bp): 4818
  Vector type: Luciferase
Growth in bacteria
  Bacterial resistance: Ampicillin, 100 μg/mL
  Growth temperature: 37°C
  Growth strain: DH5alpha
  Copy number: Unknown
Gene/Insert
  Gene/Insert name: mPer2 promoter/enhancer region containing E-box2 (-112 to +98)
  Species: M. musculus (mouse)
Terms and licenses: Academic/Nonprofit Terms; Industry Terms: Not Available to Industry
Depositor comments: Minor sequencing discrepancies may exist between the mPer2 promoter reference sequence and Addgene's sequencing results, but do not affect the function of the plasmid.
How to cite: pGL3 basic E2 was a gift from Joseph Takahashi (Addgene plasmid # 48747 ; http://n2t.net/addgene:48747 ; RRID:Addgene_48747)
