>Addgene plasmid #48747 | pGL3 basic E2 | addgene partial sequence | sequence record 75618 | RVprimer3 5'-CTAGCAAAATAGGCTGTCCC-3'
TCTCTATCGATAGGTACCGAGCTCTTACGCGTGCTAGCCCCGCGGATCCGAGCGTAGCTCTCAGGTTCCG
CCCCGCCAGTATGCAAATGAGGTGGCACTCCGACCAATGGCGCGCGCAGGGGCGGGCTCAGCGCGCGCGG
TCACGTTTTCCACTATGTGACAGCGGAGGGCGACGCGGCGGCAGCGGCGCTACTGGGACTAGCGGCTCCG
GGCGGCTGCGGCGCAGGCCGAGCGCACCAAGTGACGGGCCGAGCAAGGGATCTAGAGCAGGGCTCGAGAT
CTGCGATCTAAGTAAGCTTGGCATTCCGGTACTGTTGGTAAAGCCACCATGGAAGACGCCAAAAACATAA
AGAAAGGCCCGGCGCCATTCTATCCGCTGGAAGATGGAACCGCTGGAGAGCAACTGCATAAGGCTATGAA
GAGATACGCCCTGGTTCCTGGAACAATTGCTTTTACAGATGCACATATCGAGGTGGACATCACTTACGCT
GAGTACTTCGAAATGTCCGTTCGGTTGGCAGAAGCTATGAAACGATATGGGCTGAATACAAATCACAGAA
TCGTCGTATGCAGTGAAAACTCTCTTCAATTCTTTATGCCGGTGTTGGGCGCGTTATTTATCGGAGTTGC
AGTTGCGCCCGCGAACGACATTTATAATGAACGTGAATTGCTCAACAGTATGGGCATTTCGCAGCCTACC
GTGGTGTTCGTTTCCAAAAAGGGGTTGCAAAAAATTTTGAACGTGCAAAAAAAGCTCCCAATCATCCAAA
AAATTATTATCATGGATTCTAAAACGGATTACCAGGGATTTCAGTCGATGTACACGTTCGTCACATCTCA
TCTACCTCCCGGTTTTAATGAATACGATTTTGTGCCAGAGTCCTTCGATAGGGACAAGACAATTGCACTG
ATCATGAACTCCTCTGGATCTACTGGTCTGCCTAA
