>Addgene plasmid #48747 | pGL3 basic E2 | depositor partial sequence | sequence record 101483 | mPer2 promoter region (bases -112 to +98)
AGCGTAGCTCTCAGGTTCCGCCCCGCCAGTATGCAAATGAGGTGGCACTCCGACCAATGGCGCGCGCAGG
GGCGGGCTCAGCGCGCGCGGTCACGTTTTCCACTATGTGACAGCGGAGGGCGACGCGGCGGCAGCGGCGC
TACTGGGACTAGCGGCTCCGGGCGGCTGCGGCGCACGCCGAGCGCACCAAGTGACGGGCCGAGCAAGGG
